>Addgene plasmid #172085 | EIF2B3-R312Q | addgene full sequence | sequence record 337902 | Addgene NGS Result
GCCAATTCAATATGGCGTATATGGACTCATGCCAATTCAATATGGTGGATCTGGACCTGTGCCAATTCAA
TATGGCGTATATGGACTCGTGCCAATTCAATATGGTGGATCTGGACCCCAGCCAATTCAATATGGCGGAC
TTGGCACCATGCCAATTCAATATGGCGGACCTGGCACTGTGCCAACTGGGGAGGGGTCTACTTGGCACGG
TGCCAAGTTTGAGGAGGGGTCTTGGCCCTGTGCCAAGTCCGCCATATTGAATTGGCATGGTGCCAATAAT
GGCGGCCATATTGGCTATATGCCAGGATCAATATATAGGCAATATCCAATATGGCCCTATGCCAATATGG
CTATTGGCCAGGTTCAATACTATGTATTGGCCCTATGCCATATAGTATTCCATATATGGGTTTTCCTATT
GACGTAGATAGCCCCTCCCAATGGGCGGTCCCATATACCATATATGGGGCTTCCTAATACCGCCCATAGC
CACTCCCCCATTGACGTCAATGGTCTCTATATATGGTCTTTCCTATTGACGTCATATGGGCGGTCCTATT
GACGTATATGGCGCCTCCCCCATTGACGTCAATTACGGTAAATGGCCCGCCTGGCTCAATGCCCATTGAC
GTCAATAGGACCACCCACCATTGACGTCAATGGGATGGCTCATTGCCCATTCATATCCGTTCTCACGCCC
CCTATTGACGTCAATGACGGTAAATGGCCCACTTGGCAGTACATCAATATCTATTAATAGTAACTTGGCA
AGTACATTACTATTGGAAGTACGCCAGGGTACATTGGCAGTACTCCCATTGACGTCAATGGCGGTAAATG
GCCCGCGATGGCTGCCAAGTACATCCCCATTGACGTCAATGGGGAGGGGCAATGACGCAAATGGGCGTTC
CATTGACGTAAATGGGCGGTAGGCGTGCCTAATGGGAGGTCTATATAAGCAATGCTCGTTTAGGGAACCG
CCATTCTGCCTGGGGACGTCGGAGCAAGCTTGATTTAGGTGACACTATAGAATACAAGCTACTTGTTCTT
TTTGCAGGATCCCATCGATGGCCGCACACAAGCTGGCTGACCCGGTTTGTAAAAATGGAATTTCAAGCAG
TAGTGATGGCAGTAGGTGGAGGATCTCGGATGACAGACCTAACTTCCAGCATTCCCAAACCTCTGCTTCC
AGTTGGGAACAAACCTTTAATTTGGTACCCATTGAACCTGCTTGAGCGTGTTGGATTTGAAGAAGTCATT
GTGGTTACAACCAGGGATGTTCAAAAGGCTCTATGTGCAGAATTCAAGATGAAAATGAAGCCAGATATTG
TGTGTATTCCTGATGATGCTGACATGGGAACTGCAGATTCTTTGCGCTACATATATCCAAAACTTAAGAC
AGATGTGCTGGTGCTGAGCTGTGATCTGATAACAGACGTTGCCTTACATGAGGTTGTGGACCTGTTTAGA
GCTTATGATGCATCACTTGCTATGTTGATGAGAAAAGGCCAAGATAGCATAGAACCTGTTCCCGGTCAAA
AGGGGAAAAAAAAAGCAGTGGAGCAGCGTGACTTCATTGGAGTGGACAGCACAGGAAAGAGGCTGCTCTT
CATGGCTAATGAAGCAGACTTGGATGAAGAGCTGGTCATTAAGGGATCCATCCTACAGAAGCATCCTAGA
ATACGTTTCCACACGGGTCTTGTGGATGCCCACCTCTACTGTTTGAAAAAATACATCGTGGACTTCCTAA
TGGAAAATGGGTCAATAACTTCTATCCGGAGTGAACTGATTCCATATTTAGTGAGAAAACAGTTTTCCTC
AGCTTCCTCACAACAGGGACAAGAAGAAAAAGAGGAGGATCTAAAGAAAAAGGAGCTGAAGTCCTTAGAT
ATCTACAGTTTTATAAAAGAAGCCAATACACTGAACCTGGCTCCCTATGATGCCTGCTGGAATGCCTGTC
GAGGAGACAGGTGGGAAGACTTGTCCAGATCACAGGTGCGCTGCTATGTCCACATCATGAAAGAGGGGCT
CTGCTCTCAAGTGAGCACACTGGGACTCTACATGGAAGCAAACAGACAGGTGCCCAAATTGCTGTCTGCT
CTCTGTCCAGAAGAACCACCAGTCCATTCGTCAGCCCAGATTGTCAGCAAACACCTGGTTGGAGTTGACA
GCCTCATTGGGCCAGAGACACAGATTGGAGAGAAGTCATCCATTAAGCGCTCAGTCATTGGCTCATCCTG
TCTCATAAAAGATAGAGTGACTATTACCAATTGCCTTCTCATGAACTCAGTCACTGTGGAGGAAGGAAGC
AATATCCAAGGCAGTGTCATCTGCAACAATGCTGTGATCGAGAAGGGTGCAGACATCAAGGACTGCTTGA
TTGGAAGTGGCCAGAGGATTGAAGCCAAAGCTAAACGAGTGAATGAGGTGATCGTGGGGAATGACCAGCT
CATGGAGATCTGAGTTCTGAGCAAGTCAGACTCCTTCCTTTTGGCCTCCAAAGCCACAGATGTTGGCTCT
AGAACTATAGTGAGTCGTATTACGTAGATCCAGACATGATAAGATACATTGATGAGTTTGGACAAACCAC
AACTAGAATGCAGTGAAAAAAATGCTTTATTTGTGAAATTTGTGATGCTATTGCTTTATTTGTAACCATT
ATAAGCTGCAATAAACAAGTTAACAACAACAATTGCATTCATTTTATGTTTCAGGTTCAGGGGGAGGTGT
GGGAGGTTTTTTAATTCGCGGCCGCGGCGCCAATGCATTGGGCCCGGTACCCAGCTTTTGTTCCCTTTAG
TGAGGGTTAATTGCGCGCTTGGCGTAATCATGGTCATAGCTGTTTCCTGTGTGAAATTGTTATCCGCTCA
CAATTCCACACAACATACGAGCCGGGAGCATAAAGTGTAAAGCCTGGGGTGCCTAATGAGTGAGCTAACT
CACATTAATTGCGTTGCGCTCACTGCCCGCTTTCCAGTCGGGAAACCTGTCGTGCCAGCTGCATTAATGA
ATCGGCCAACGCGCGGGGAGAGGCGGTTTGCGTATTGGGCGCTCTTCCGCTTCCTCGCTCACTGACTCGC
TGCGCTCGGTCGTTCGGCTGCGGCGAGCGGTATCAGCTCACTCAAAGGCGGTAATACGGTTATCCACAGA
ATCAGGGGATAACGCAGGAAAGAACATGTGAGCAAAAGGCCAGCAAAAGGCCAGGAACCGTAAAAAGGCC
GCGTTGCTGGCGTTTTTCCATAGGCTCCGCCCCCCTGACGAGCATCACAAAAATCGACGCTCAAGTCAGA
GGTGGCGAAACCCGACAGGACTATAAAGATACCAGGCGTTTCCCCCTGGAAGCTCCCTCGTGCGCTCTCC
TGTTCCGACCCTGCCGCTTACCGGATACCTGTCCGCCTTTCTCCCTTCGGGAAGCGTGGCGCTTTCTCAT
AGCTCACGCTGTAGGTATCTCAGTTCGGTGTAGGTCGTTCGCTCCAAGCTGGGCTGTGTGCACGAACCCC
CCGTTCAGCCCGACCGCTGCGCCTTATCCGGTAACTATCGTCTTGAGTCCAACCCGGTAAGACACGACTT
ATCGCCACTGGCAGCAGCCACTGGTAACAGGATTAGCAGAGCGAGGTATGTAGGCGGTGCTACAGAGTTC
TTGAAGTGGTGGCCTAACTACGGCTACACTAGAAGAACAGTATTTGGTATCTGCGCTCTGCTGAAGCCAG
TTACCTTCGGAAAAAGAGTTGGTAGCTCTTGATCCGGCAAACAAACCACCGCTGGTAGCGGTGGTTTTTT
TGTTTGCAAGCAGCAGATTACGCGCAGAAAAAAAGGATCTCAAGAAGATCCTTTGATCTTTTCTACGGGG
TCTGACGCTCAGTGGAACGAAAACTCACGTTAAGGGATTTTGGTCATGAGATTATCAAAAAGGATCTTCA
CCTAGATCCTTTTAAATTAAAAATGAAGTTTTAAATCAATCTAAAGTATATATGAGTAAACTTGGTCTGA
CAGTTACCAATGCTTAATCAGTGAGGCACCTATCTCAGCGATCTGTCTATTTCGTTCATCCATAGTTGCC
TGACTCCCCGTCGTGTAGATAACTACGATACGGGAGGGCTTACCATCTGGCCCCAGTGCTGCAATGATAC
CGCGAGACCCACGCTCACCGGCTCCAGATTTATCAGCAATAAACCAGCCAGCCGGAAGGGCCGAGCGCAG
AAGTGGTCCTGCAACTTTATCCGCCTCCATCCAGTCTATTAATTGTTGCCGGGAAGCTAGAGTAAGTAGT
TCGCCAGTTAATAGTTTGCGCAACGTTGTTGCCATTGCTACAGGCATCGTGGTGTCACGCTCGTCGTTTG
GTATGGCTTCATTCAGCTCCGGTTCCCAACGATCAAGGCGAGTTACATGATCCCCCATGTTGTGCAAAAA
AGCGGTTAGCTCCTTCGGTCCTCCGATCGTTGTCAGAAGTAAGTTGGCCGCAGTGTTATCACTCATGGTT
ATGGCAGCACTGCATAATTCTCTTACTGTCATGCCATCCGTAAGATGCTTTTCTGTGACTGGTGAGTACT
CAACCAAGTCATTCTGAGAATAGTGTATGCGGCGACCGAGTTGCTCTTGCCCGGCGTCAATACGGGATAA
TACCGCGCCACATAGCAGAACTTTAAAAGTGCTCATCATTGGAAAACGTTCTTCGGGGCGAAAACTCTCA
AGGATCTTACCGCTGTTGAGATCCAGTTCGATGTAACCCACTCGTGCACCCAACTGATCTTCAGCATCTT
TTACTTTCACCAGCGTTTCTGGGTGAGCAAAAACAGGAAGGCAAAATGCCGCAAAAAAGGGAATAAGGGC
GACACGGAAATGTTGAATACTCATACTCTTCCTTTTTCAATATTATTGAAGCATTTATCAGGGTTATTGT
CTCATGAGCGGATACATATTTGAATGTATTTAGAAAAATAAACAAATAGGGGTTCCGCGCACATTTCCCC
GAAAAGTGCCACCTAAATTGTAAGCGTTAATATTTTGTTAAAATTCGCGTTAAATTTTTGTTAAATCAGC
TCATTTTTTAACCAATAGGCCGAAATCGGCAAAATCCCTTATAAATCAAAAGAATAGACCGAGATAGGGT
[37 nt withheld, positions 5111-5147]
AAAGAACGTGGACTCCAACGTCAAAGG
[49 nt withheld, positions 5175-5223]
T
[91 nt withheld, positions 5225-5315]
G
[124 nt withheld, positions 5317-5440]
CCCATTCGCCATTCAGGCTGCGCAACTGTTGGGAAGGGCGATCGGTGCGGGCCTCTTCGCTATTACGCCA
GTCGACC
Features (pLannotate 1.2.2; 15 found; start..end, strand, type, name):
      1..978     +  promoter       CMV IE94 promoter: enhancer/promoter region of simian cytomegalovirus major immediate early transcription unit IE94
   1013..1031    +  promoter       SP6 promoter: promoter for bacteriophage SP6 RNA polymerase
   1105..2460    +  CDS            EIF2B3: EI2BG_HUMAN - Experimental evidence at protein level: Swiss-Prot protein existence level 1. Catalyzes the exchange of eukaryotic initiation factor 2- bound GDP for GTP. From Homo sapiens (Human).
   2525..2542    -  promoter       T7 promoter (fragment): promoter for bacteriophage T7 RNA polymerase
   2547..2681    -  polyA_signal   SV40 poly(A) signal: SV40 polyadenylation signal
   2794..2812    -  promoter       T3 promoter: promoter for bacteriophage T3 RNA polymerase
   2857..2873    -  protein_bind   lac operator: The lac repressor binds to the lac operator to inhibit transcription in E. coli. This inhibition can be relieved by adding lactose or isopropyl-β-D-thiogalactopyranoside (IPTG). lac repressor encoded by lacI
   2881..2911    -  promoter       lac promoter: promoter for the E. coli lac operon
   2926..2947    -  protein_bind   CAP binding site: CAP binding activates transcription in the presence of cAMP. E. coli catabolite activator protein
   2960..3052    -  CDS            lacI (fragment): lac repressor; lacI; The lac repressor binds to the lac operator to inhibit transcription in E. coli. This inhibition can be relieved by adding lactose or isopropyl-β-D-thiogalactopyranoside (IPTG).
   3235..3823    -  rep_origin     ori: high-copy-number ColE1/pMB1/pBR322/pUC origin of replication
   3994..4854    -  CDS            AmpR: β-lactamase; bla; confers resistance to ampicillin, carbenicillin, and related antibiotics
   4855..4959    -  promoter       AmpR promoter: bla
   5012..5440    -  rep_origin     f1 ori (sequence partly withheld): f1 bacteriophage origin of replication; arrow indicates direction of (+) strand synthesis
   5445..5511    -  CDS            lacZα (fragment): LacZα fragment of β-galactosidase; lacZ fragment
