[The description below was written by a language model from this plasmid's Addgene catalogue record and pLannotate feature annotations shown in this document.]
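Description:
EIF2B3-R312Q is a pCS2+-based plasmid carrying the human EIF2B3 coding sequence with the c.935G>A substitution, which gives the R312Q amino-acid change named in the construct. EIF2B3 encodes the gamma subunit of eIF2B, the guanine nucleotide exchange factor that recycles eIF2-GDP to eIF2-GTP during translation initiation. The roughly 1.4 kb insert was placed between the ClaI and XbaI sites of the polylinker, and the sequenced plasmid is about 5.5 kb. It is propagated in E. coli through a high-copy ColE1/pUC-type origin with ampicillin selection from the β-lactamase gene. An f1 origin and remnants of the lac region (lac promoter and operator, lacZα and lacI fragments) are carried over from the backbone's parent vector.

The open reading frame lies downstream of two promoters in tandem: the simian cytomegalovirus IE94 enhancer/promoter, which drives expression in vertebrate cells, and an SP6 phage promoter positioned just upstream of the insert. An SV40 polyadenylation signal follows the coding sequence, and T7 (partial) and T3 promoters sit in the opposite orientation on the 3′ side. This arrangement allows either direct transfection or, as the record states for this plasmid, in vitro transcription: SP6 polymerase produces sense mRNA that includes the SV40 polyadenylation region.

The stated purpose is synthesis of mRNA for rescue experiments. The associated study used zebrafish eif2b3 mutants as a model of vanishing white matter disease to validate candidate disease alleles, so this construct presumably serves to test whether the R312Q variant retains the ability to rescue mutant phenotypes. No epitope tag or reporter is annotated.
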