Addgene plasmid #172085: EIF2B3-R312Q
Purpose: In vitro transcription for rescue experiments
Depositing lab: Cheol-Hee Kim. Depositing organization: Chungnam National University. Publication: Eif2b3 mutants recapitulate phenotypes of vanishing white matter disease and validate novel disease alleles in zebrafish. Lee YR, Kim SH, Ben-Mahmoud A, Kim OH, Choi TI, Lee KH, Ku B, Eum J, Kee Y, Lee S, Cha J, Won D, Lee ST, Choi JR, Lee JS, Kim HD, Kim HG, Bonkowsky JL, Kang HC, Kim CH. Hum Mol Genet. 2021 Apr 27;30(5):331-342. doi: 10.1093/hmg/ddab033. PubMed 33517449.
Backbone
  Vector backbone: pCS2+
  Backbone size w/o insert (bp): 4000
  Vector type: Mammalian Expression
Growth in bacteria
  Bacterial resistance: Ampicillin, 100 μg/mL
  Growth temperature: 37°C
  Growth strain: DH5alpha
  Copy number: High Copy
Gene/Insert
  Gene/Insert name: EIF2B3
  Species: H. sapiens (human)
  Insert size (bp): 1400
  Mutation: c.935G>A
  Entrez Gene: EIF2B3 (a.k.a. EIF-2B, EIF2Bgamma)
  Promoter: CMV
  Cloning method: Restriction Enzyme; 5′ cloning site ClaI (unknown if destroyed); 3′ cloning site XbaI (unknown if destroyed)
  Sequencing primers: 5′ SP6; 3′ T3
Terms and licenses: Academic/Nonprofit Terms; Industry Terms: Not Available to Industry
How to cite: EIF2B3-R312Q was a gift from Cheol-Hee Kim (Addgene plasmid # 172085 ; http://n2t.net/addgene:172085 ; RRID:Addgene_172085)
