>Addgene plasmid #172085 | EIF2B3-R312Q | depositor full sequence | sequence record 333672 | Full Sequence
ATGGAATTTCAAGCAGTAGTGATGGCAGTAGGTGGAGGATCTCGGATGACAGACCTAACTTCCAGCATTC
CCAAACCTCTGCTTCCAGTTGGGAACAAACCTTTAATTTGGTACCCATTGAACCTGCTTGAGCGTGTTGG
ATTTGAAGAAGTCATTGTGGTTACAACCAGGGATGTTCAAAAGGCTCTATGTGCAGAATTCAAGATGAAA
ATGAAGCCAGATATTGTGTGTATTCCTGATGATGCTGACATGGGAACTGCAGATTCTTTGCGCTACATAT
ATCCAAAACTTAAGACAGATGTGCTGGTGCTGAGCTGTGATCTGATAACAGACGTTGCCTTACATGAGGT
TGTGGACCTGTTTAGAGCTTATGATGCATCACTTGCTATGTTGATGAGAAAAGGCCAAGATAGCATAGAA
CCTGTTCCCGGTCAAAAGGGGAAAAAAAAAGCAGTGGAGCAGCGTGACTTCATTGGAGTGGACAGCACAG
GAAAGAGGCTGCTCTTCATGGCTAATGAAGCAGACTTGGATGAAGAGCTGGTCATTAAGGGATCCATCCT
ACAGAAGCATCCTAGAATACGTTTCCACACGGGTCTTGTGGATGCCCACCTCTACTGTTTGAAAAAATAC
ATCGTGGACTTCCTAATGGAAAATGGGTCAATAACTTCTATCCGGAGTGAACTGATTCCATATTTAGTGA
GAAAACAGTTTTCCTCAGCTTCCTCACAACAGGGACAAGAAGAAAAAGAGGAGGATCTAAAGAAAAAGGA
GCTGAAGTCCTTAGATATCTACAGTTTTATAAAAGAAGCCAATACACTGAACCTGGCTCCCTATGATGCC
TGCTGGAATGCCTGTCGAGGAGACAGGTGGGAAGACTTGTCCAGATCACAGGTGCGCTGCTATGTCCACA
TCATGAAAGAGGGGCTCTGCTCTCAAGTGAGCACACTGGGACTCTACATGGAAGCAAACAGACAGGTGCC
CAAATTGCTGTCTGCTCTCTGTCCAGAAGAACCACCAGTCCATTCGTCAGCCCAGATTGTCAGCAAACAC
CTGGTTGGAGTTGACAGCCTCATTGGGCCAGAGACACAGATTGGAGAGAAGTCATCCATTAAGCGCTCAG
TCATTGGCTCATCCTGTCTCATAAAAGATAGAGTGACTATTACCAATTGCCTTCTCATGAACTCAGTCAC
TGTGGAGGAAGGAAGCAATATCCAAGGCAGTGTCATCTGCAACAATGCTGTGATCGAGAAGGGTGCAGAC
ATCAAGGACTGCTTGATTGGAAGTGGCCAGAGGATTGAAGCCAAAGCTAAACGAGTGAATGAGGTGATCG
TGGGGAATGACCAGCTCATGGAGATCTGA
